>Addgene plasmid #125932 | 27_pAAV-ProB12-CatCh-GFP-WPRE | addgene full sequence | sequence record 258132 | Addgene NGS Result
CCTGCAGGCAGCTGCGCGCTCGCTCGCTCACTGAGGCCGCCCGGGCGTCGGGCGACCTTTGGTCGCCCGG
CCTCAGTGAGCGAGCGAGCGCGCAGAGAGGGAGTGGCCAACTCCATCACTAGGGGTTCCTGCGGCCGCAC
GCGTACCCTCCTCAGGGGAAGAAACAGTACATTCTCTGAAGCCTCCTGGTTAAATGGGGGAAGTATTTGT
ATTCCTATCACCAAGTAGGAGTCCTTCAGTAGATGAAAGGGGTATTTTAAACCGTTGAAGCTATCTTGGT
GGCAATCTAGGATGTTGAGACCTCAGAGAAAATGTCGAAACCTTGGAAAATTTATTTTGACGATTAGAAA
TTGTTTAATATCTCCTTCCAAGATTAATCTATGATTAAAGGGCACTTAAGAGACTTTTATAATTTCTAAA
ATATTCAATAGCATAGATGATTTGGCCATTACAAACTGCCTAAGATTTCTCCTCAGGCAGAAGCCAGGCC
ACCCACGGAGAGACCCAGGAACTGGGCCAAGAGCCTAAACAAAAGACTTCCTTTCTCCAGCCCCACTTTC
CCTGTTTCTTTTGTCATAGGTTGTTGTGAACTAAAAAAATAGCTCAGTTTCACAAAAGCGATCTGGGAGG
GAATCCTGGACTCGCAACCCGACTCCGCTCGGCGTTGATTGGCCCCGCCTCCCAGCAGCTCAATAGTTAC
AGGGGAGTGGCAGGTCCCTCCCGGCCACGTCTTGGACCCGCCCCCCGGCCGTGGGAATCGCCGCCTAGCA
GGCGGACAGACTGGAGAGGTGGATTAATGACCCCAGCAAAAAGCTGGCATGTCCAAGAGATTTAAAATAT
TTTTTTTATGTAACAGCTTTAGCCAAAGCTGTTCTAGGGTTCAGAGGAACTGCCACTCAGTCGGAGTGGC
GGAGGCCGTAGCCCCGCCTCCTCCCCCCTAATTGATAGACTGACTTCTTGACTAATGGCCAATCTCTAAG
CAGAGGGGAGGACCTTCCTATTGGCCAGAGAGTCAGCTTTCAAATAAAAGAGGCGGCTCTTCCGGCAACA
AAGAAAACAAGGCGAGCCTATAAACAAAGCCACGTGGGCTTCAAGTTTCCACGGACGCAAGGTTGTGCAA
CGCAGTAGTCACTTATTCGGATCCGCCACCATGGATTATGGAGGCGCCCTGAGTGCCGTTGGGCGCGAGC
TGCTATTTGTAACGAACCCAGTAGTCGTCAATGGCTCTGTACTTGTGCCTGAGGACCAGTGTTACTGCGC
GGGCTGGATTGAGTCGCGTGGCACAAACGGTGCCCAAACGGCGTCGAACGTGCTGCAATGGCTTGCTGCT
GGCTTCTCCATCCTACTGCTTATGTTTTACGCCTACCAAACATGGAAGTCAACCTGCGGCTGGGAGGAGA
TCTATGTGTGCGCTATCGAGATGGTCAAGGTGATTCTCGAGTTCTTCTTCGAGTTTAAGAACCCGTCCAT
GCTGTATCTAGCCACAGGCCACCGCGTCCAGTGGTTGCGTTACGCCGAGTGGCTTCTCACCTGCCCGGTC
ATTTGCATTCACCTGTCAAACCTGACGGGCTTGTCCAACGACTACAGCAGGCGCACCATGGGTCTGCTTG
TGTCTGATATTGGCACAATTGTGTGGGGCGCCACTTCCGCCATGGCCACCGGATACGTCAAGGTCATCTT
CTTCTGCCTGGGTCTGTGTTATGGTGCTAACACGTTCTTTCACGCTGCCAAGGCCTACATCGAGGGTTAC
CACACCGTGCCGAAGGGCCGGTGTCGCCAGGTGGTGACTGGCATGGCTTGGCTCTTCTTCGTATCATGGG
GTATGTTCCCCATCCTGTTCATCCTCGGCCCCGAGGGCTTCGGCGTCCTGAGCGTGTACGGCTCCACCGT
CGGCCACACCATCATTGACCTGATGTCGAAGAACTGCTGGGGTCTGCTCGGCCACTACCTGCGCGTGCTG
ATCCACGAGCATATCCTCATCCACGGCGACATTCGCAAGACCACCAAATTGAACATTGGTGGCACTGAGA
TTGAGGTCGAGACGCTGGTGGAGGACGAGGCCGAGGCTGGCGCGGTACCCATGGTGAGCAAGGGCGAGGA
GCTGTTCACCGGGGTGGTGCCCATCCTGGTCGAGCTGGACGGCGACGTAAACGGCCACAAGTTCAGCGTG
TCCGGCGAGGGCGAGGGCGATGCCACCTACGGCAAGCTGACCCTGAAGTTCATCTGCACCACCGGCAAGC
TGCCCGTGCCCTGGCCCACCCTCGTGACCACCCTGACCTACGGCGTGCAGTGCTTCAGCCGCTACCCCGA
CCACATGAAGCAGCACGACTTCTTCAAGTCCGCCATGCCCGAAGGCTACGTCCAGGAGCGCACCATCTTC
TTCAAGGACGACGGCAACTACAAGACCCGCGCCGAGGTGAAGTTCGAGGGCGACACCCTGGTGAACCGCA
TCGAGCTGAAGGGCATCGACTTCAAGGAGGACGGCAACATCCTGGGGCACAAGCTGGAGTACAACTACAA
CAGCCACAACGTCTATATCATGGCCGACAAGCAGAAGAACGGCATCAAGGTGAACTTCAAGATCCGCCAC
AACATCGAGGACGGCAGCGTGCAGCTCGCCGACCACTACCAGCAGAACACCCCCATCGGCGACGGCCCCG
TGCTGCTGCCCGACAACCACTACCTGAGCACCCAGTCCGCCCTGAGCAAAGACCCCAACGAGAAGCGCGA
TCACATGGTCCTGCTGGAGTTCGTGACCGCCGCCGGGATCACTCTCGGCATGGACGAGCTGTACAAGTGA
TAAGAATTCGATATCAAGCTTATCGATAATCAACCTCTGGATTACAAAATTTGTGAAAGATTGACTGGTA
TTCTTAACTATGTTGCTCCTTTTACGCTATGTGGATACGCTGCTTTAATGCCTTTGTATCATGCTATTGC
TTCCCGTATGGCTTTCATTTTCTCCTCCTTGTATAAATCCTGGTTGCTGTCTCTTTATGAGGAGTTGTGG
CCCGTTGTCAGGCAACGTGGCGTGGTGTGCACTGTGTTTGCTGACGCAACCCCCACTGGTTGGGGCATTG
CCACCACCTGTCAGCTCCTTTCCGGGACTTTCGCTTTCCCCCTCCCTATTGCCACGGCGGAACTCATCGC
CGCCTGCCTTGCCCGCTGCTGGACAGGGGCTCGGCTGTTGGGCACTGACAATTCCGTGGTGTTGTCGGGG
AAATCATCGTCCTTTCCTTGGCTGCTCGCCTATGTTGCCACCTGGATTCTGCGCGGGACGTCCTTCTGCT
ACGTCCCTTCGGCCCTCAATCCAGCGGACCTTCCTTCCCGCGGCCTGCTGCCGGCTCTGCGGCCTCTTCC
GCGTCTTCGCCTTCGCCCTCAGACGAGTCGGATCTCCCTTTGGGCCGCCTCCCCGCATCGATACCGAGCG
CTGCTCGAGAGATCTACGGGTGGCATCCCTGTGACCCCTCCCCAGTGCCTCTCCTGGCCCTGGAAGTTGC
CACTCCAGTGCCCACCAGCCTTGTCCTAATAAAATTAAGTTGCATCATTTTGTCTGACTAGGTGTCCTTC
TATAATATTATGGGGTGGAGGGGGGTGGTATGGAGCAAGGGGCAAGTTGGGAAGACAACCTGTAGGGCCT
GCGGGGTCTATTGGGAACCAAGCTGGAGTGCAGTGGCACAATCTTGGCTCACTGCAATCTCCGCCTCCTG
GGTTCAAGCGATTCTCCTGCCTCAGCCTCCCGAGTTGTTGGGATTCCAGGCATGCATGACCAGGCTCAGC
TAATTTTTGTTTTTTTGGTAGAGACGGGGTTTCACCATATTGGCCAGGCTGGTCTCCAACTCCTAATCTC
AGGTGATCTACCCACCTTGGCCTCCCAAATTGCTGGGATTACAGGCGTGAACCACTGCTCCCTTCCCTGT
CCTTCTGATTTTGTAGGTAACCACGTGCGGACCGAGCGGCCGCAGGAACCCCTAGTGATGGAGTTGGCCA
CTCCCTCTCTGCGCGCTCGCTCGCTCACTGAGGCCGGGCGACCAAAGGTCGCCCGACGCCCGGGCTTTGC
CCGGGCGGCCTCAGTGAGCGAGCGAGCGCGCAGCTGCCTGCAGGGGCGCCTGATGCGGTATTTTCTCCTT
ACGCATCTGTGCGGTATTTCACACCGCATA
[95 nt withheld, positions 4161-4255]
T
[46 nt withheld, positions 4257-4302]
C
[141 nt withheld, positions 4304-4444]
CCTTTGACGTTGGAGTCCACGTTCTTT
[37 nt withheld, positions 4472-4508]
ACTCTATCTCGGGCTATTCTTTTGATTTATAAGGGATTTTGCCGATTTCGGTCTATTGGTTAAAAAATGA
GCTGATTTAACAAAAATTTAACGCGAATTTTAACAAAATATTAACGTTTACAATTTTATGGTGCACTCTC
AGTACAATCTGCTCTGATGCCGCATAGTTAAGCCAGCCCCGACACCCGCCAACACCCGCTGACGCGCCCT
GACGGGCTTGTCTGCTCCCGGCATCCGCTTACAGACAAGCTGTGACCGTCTCCGGGAGCTGCATGTGTCA
GAGGTTTTCACCGTCATCACCGAAACGCGCGAGACGAAAGGGCCTCGTGATACGCCTATTTTTATAGGTT
AATGTCATGATAATAATGGTTTCTTAGACGTCAGGTGGCACTTTTCGGGGAAATGTGCGCGGAACCCCTA
TTTGTTTATTTTTCTAAATACATTCAAATATGTATCCGCTCATGAGACAATAACCCTGATAAATGCTTCA
ATAATATTGAAAAAGGAAGAGTATGAGTATTCAACATTTCCGTGTCGCCCTTATTCCCTTTTTTGCGGCA
TTTTGCCTTCCTGTTTTTGCTCACCCAGAAACGCTGGTGAAAGTAAAAGATGCTGAAGATCAGTTGGGTG
CACGAGTGGGTTACATCGAACTGGATCTCAACAGCGGTAAGATCCTTGAGAGTTTTCGCCCCGAAGAACG
TTTTCCAATGATGAGCACTTTTAAAGTTCTGCTATGTGGCGCGGTATTATCCCGTATTGACGCCGGGCAA
GAGCAACTCGGTCGCCGCATACACTATTCTCAGAATGACTTGGTTGAGTACTCACCAGTCACAGAAAAGC
ATCTTACGGATGGCATGACAGTAAGAGAATTATGCAGTGCTGCCATAACCATGAGTGATAACACTGCGGC
CAACTTACTTCTGACAACGATCGGAGGACCGAAGGAGCTAACCGCTTTTTTGCACAACATGGGGGATCAT
GTAACTCGCCTTGATCGTTGGGAACCGGAGCTGAATGAAGCCATACCAAACGACGAGCGTGACACCACGA
TGCCTGTAGCAATGGCAACAACGTTGCGCAAACTATTAACTGGCGAACTACTTACTCTAGCTTCCCGGCA
ACAATTAATAGACTGGATGGAGGCGGATAAAGTTGCAGGACCACTTCTGCGCTCGGCCCTTCCGGCTGGC
TGGTTTATTGCTGATAAATCTGGAGCCGGTGAGCGTGGGTCTCGCGGTATCATTGCAGCACTGGGGCCAG
ATGGTAAGCCCTCCCGTATCGTAGTTATCTACACGACGGGGAGTCAGGCAACTATGGATGAACGAAATAG
ACAGATCGCTGAGATAGGTGCCTCACTGATTAAGCATTGGTAACTGTCAGACCAAGTTTACTCATATATA
CTTTAGATTGATTTAAAACTTCATTTTTAATTTAAAAGGATCTAGGTGAAGATCCTTTTTGATAATCTCA
TGACCAAAATCCCTTAACGTGAGTTTTCGTTCCACTGAGCGTCAGACCCCGTAGAAAAGATCAAAGGATC
TTCTTGAGATCCTTTTTTTCTGCGCGTAATCTGCTGCTTGCAAACAAAAAAACCACCGCTACCAGCGGTG
GTTTGTTTGCCGGATCAAGAGCTACCAACTCTTTTTCCGAAGGTAACTGGCTTCAGCAGAGCGCAGATAC
CAAATACTGTTCTTCTAGTGTAGCCGTAGTTAGGCCACCACTTCAAGAACTCTGTAGCACCGCCTACATA
CCTCGCTCTGCTAATCCTGTTACCAGTGGCTGCTGCCAGTGGCGATAAGTCGTGTCTTACCGGGTTGGAC
TCAAGACGATAGTTACCGGATAAGGCGCAGCGGTCGGGCTGAACGGGGGGTTCGTGCACACAGCCCAGCT
TGGAGCGAACGACCTACACCGAACTGAGATACCTACAGCGTGAGCTATGAGAAAGCGCCACGCTTCCCGA
AGGGAGAAAGGCGGACAGGTATCCGGTAAGCGGCAGGGTCGGAACAGGAGAGCGCACGAGGGAGCTTCCA
GGGGGAAACGCCTGGTATCTTTATAGTCCTGTCGGGTTTCGCCACCTCTGACTTGAGCGTCGATTTTTGT
GATGCTCGTCAGGGGGGCGGAGCCTATGGAAAAACGCCAGCAACGCGGCCTTTTTACGGTTCCTGGCCTT
TTGCTGGCCTTTTGCTCACATGT
Features (pLannotate 1.2.2; 15 found; start..end, strand, type, name):
     12..39      +  repeat_region  AAV2 ITR (fragment): inverted terminal repeat of adeno-associated virus serotype 2 inverted
     68..95      +  repeat_region  AAV2 ITR (fragment): inverted terminal repeat of adeno-associated virus serotype 2 inverted
   1151..2076    +  CDS            ChR2 (fragment): N-terminal fragment of channelrhodopsin-2 from the alga Chlamydomonas reinhardtii (Nagel et al., 2003) blue light-activated cation channel
   2081..2797    +  CDS            EGFP: EGFP is a basic (constitutively fluorescent) green fluorescent protein published in 1996, derived from Aequorea victoria. It is reported to be a rapidly-maturing weak dimer with moderate acid sensitivity.
   2804..2828    +  misc_feature   MCS (fragment): pBluescript multiple cloning site
   2828..3416    +  misc_feature   WPRE: woodchuck hepatitis virus posttranscriptional regulatory element
   3448..3924    +  polyA_signal   hGH poly(A) signal: human growth hormone polyadenylation signal
   3964..4104    +  repeat_region  AAV2 ITR: inverted terminal repeat of adeno-associated virus serotype 2 inverted
   4109..4160    -  misc_feature   bom (fragment): basis of mobility region from pBR322
   4179..4634    +  rep_origin     f1 ori (sequence partly withheld): f1 bacteriophage origin of replication; arrow indicates direction of (+) strand synthesis
   4635..4684    -  misc_feature   bom (fragment): basis of mobility region from pBR322
   4786..4821    -  CDS            rop (fragment): Rop protein, which maintains plasmids at low copy number; rop
   4916..5020    +  promoter       AmpR promoter: bla
   5021..5881    +  CDS            AmpR: β-lactamase; bla; confers resistance to ampicillin, carbenicillin, and related antibiotics
   6052..6640    +  rep_origin     ori: high-copy-number ColE1/pMB1/pBR322/pUC origin of replication
