[The description below was written by a language model from this plasmid's Addgene catalogue record and pLannotate feature annotations shown in this document.]
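Description:
27_pAAV-ProB12-CatCh-GFP-WPRE is an AAV transfer plasmid built on a pAAV backbone and used to produce recombinant adeno-associated virus that delivers an optogenetic actuator to retinal cells. It is maintained in bacteria as a high-copy plasmid through a ColE1/pUC-type origin, with ampicillin selection from the β-lactamase gene and its own promoter. An f1 phage origin is also present. The expression cassette is flanked by AAV2 inverted terminal repeats, which are the cis elements needed for replication and packaging of the vector genome. The automated annotation finds the 3′ ITR intact but only short fragments of the 5′ ITR, which may reflect how difficult these repeats are to sequence and annotate. The recombination-reduced growth strain listed is consistent with the known instability of ITRs.

The payload is CatCh-GFP, the L132C variant of channelrhodopsin-2 from Chlamydomonas reinhardtii, a blue-light-gated cation channel. It sits immediately upstream of EGFP, forming a fusion that makes expressing cells both light-responsive and fluorescent. Transcription is driven by ProB12, a synthetic promoter. It is not annotated in the feature table but presumably occupies the roughly 1 kb unannotated region between the 5′ ITR and the opsin coding sequence. Downstream, a WPRE enhances transcript stability and expression, and a human growth hormone polyadenylation signal terminates the message.

According to the record, the construct belongs to a set of synthetic-promoter AAVs designed to restrict expression to particular neuronal and glial cell types in the mouse, non-human primate and human retina. The record does not state which cell population ProB12 targets.
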