Addgene plasmid #125932: 27_pAAV-ProB12-CatCh-GFP-WPRE
Purpose: Targeting expression to neuronal and glial cell types in mice, non-human primates, and human retina
Depositing lab: Botond Roska. Depositing organization: Friedrich Miescher Institute for Biomedical Research. Publication: Targeting neuronal and glial cell types with synthetic promoter AAVs in mice, non-human primates and humans. Juttner J, Szabo A, Gross-Scherf B, Morikawa RK, Rompani SB, Hantz P, Szikra T, Esposti F, Cowan CS, Bharioke A, Patino-Alvarez CP, Keles O, Kusnyerik A, Azoulay T, Hartl D, Krebs AR, Schubeler D, Hajdu RI, Lukats A, Nemeth J, Nagy ZZ, Wu KC, Wu RH, Xiang L, Fang XL, Jin ZB, Goldblum D, Hasler PW, Scholl HPN, Krol J, Roska B. Nat Neurosci. 2019 Jul 8. pii: 10.1038/s41593-019-0431-2. doi: 10.1038/s41593-019-0431-2. PubMed 31285614.
Backbone
  Vector backbone: pAAV
  Vector type: AAV
Growth in bacteria
  Bacterial resistance: Ampicillin, 100 μg/mL
  Growth temperature: 37°C
  Growth strain: NEB Stable
  Copy number: High Copy
Gene/Insert
  Gene/Insert name: CatCh-GFP (alt name: ChR2(L132C)-EGFP)
  Species: Synthetic
  Promoter: ProB12
  Cloning method: Restriction Enzyme; 5′ cloning site Unknown (unknown if destroyed); 3′ cloning site Unknown (unknown if destroyed)
Terms and licenses: Academic/Nonprofit Terms; Industry Terms: Not Available to Industry
Depositor comments: Please visit https://www.biorxiv.org/content/early/2018/10/04/434720.full.pdf for BioRxiv preprint
How to cite: 27_pAAV-ProB12-CatCh-GFP-WPRE was a gift from Botond Roska (Addgene plasmid # 125932 ; http://n2t.net/addgene:125932 ; RRID:Addgene_125932)
